>Addgene plasmid #217800 | Polymerase variant click editor (CE1) - pCMV-T7-PCV2-nCas9-M-MLV(PE2) (JO586) | addgene full sequence | sequence record 432875 | Addgene NGS Result
GAAGATCCTTTGATCTTTTCTACGGGGTCTGACGCTCAGTGGAACGAAAACTCACGTTAAGGGATTTTGG
TCATGAGATTATCAAAAAGGATCTTCACCTAGATCCTTTTAAATTAAAAATGAAGTTTTAAATCAATCTA
AAGTATATATGAGTAAACTTGGTCTGACAGTTACCAATGCTTAATCAGTGAGGCACCTATCTCAGCGATC
TGTCTATTTCGTTCATCCATAGTTGCCTGACTCCCCGTCGTGTAGATAACTACGATACGGGAGGGCTTAC
CATCTGGCCCCAGTGCTGCAATGATACCGCGCGAACCACGCTCACCGGCTCCAGATTTATCAGCAATAAA
CCAGCCAGCCGGAAGGGCCGAGCGCAGAAGTGGTCCTGCAACTTTATCCGCCTCCATCCAGTCTATTAAT
TGTTGCCGGGAAGCTAGAGTAAGTAGTTCGCCAGTTAATAGTTTGCGCAACGTTGTTGCCATTGCTACAG
GCATCGTGGTGTCACGCTCGTCGTTTGGTATGGCTTCATTCAGCTCCGGTTCCCAACGATCAAGGCGAGT
TACATGATCCCCCATGTTGTGCAAAAAAGCGGTTAGCTCCTTCGGTCCTCCGATCGTTGTCAGAAGTAAG
TTGGCCGCAGTGTTATCACTCATGGTTATGGCAGCACTGCATAATTCTCTTACTGTCATGCCATCCGTAA
GATGCTTTTCTGTGACTGGTGAGTACTCAACCAAGTCATTCTGAGAATAGTGTATGCGGCGACCGAGTTG
CTCTTGCCCGGCGTCAATACGGGATAATACCGCGCCACATAGCAGAACTTTAAAAGTGCTCATCATTGGA
AAACGTTCTTCGGGGCGAAAACTCTCAAGGATCTTACCGCTGTTGAGATCCAGTTCGATGTAACCCACTC
GTGCACCCAACTGATCTTCAGCATCTTTTACTTTCACCAGCGTTTCTGGGTGAGCAAAAACAGGAAGGCA
AAATGCCGCAAAAAAGGGAATAAGGGCGACACGGAAATGTTGAATACTCATACTCTTCCTTTTTCAATAT
TATTGAAGCATTTATCAGGGTTATTGTCTCATGAGCGGATACATATTTGAATGTATTTAGAAAAATAAAC
AAATAGGGGTTCCGCGCACATTTCCCCGAAAAGTGCCACCTGACGTCGACGGATCGGGAGATCGATCTCC
CGATCCCCTAGGGTCGACTCTCAGTACAATCTGCTCTGATGCCGCATAGTTAAGCCAGTATCTGCTCCCT
GCTTGTGTGTTGGAGGTCGCTGAGTAGTGCGCGAGCAAAATTTAAGCTACAACAAGGCAAGGCTTGACCG
ACAATTGCATGAAGAATCTGCTTAGGGTTAGGCGTTTTGCGCTGCTTCGCGATGTACGGGCCAGATATAC
GCGTTGACATTGATTATTGACTAGTTATTAATAGTAATCAATTACGGGGTCATTAGTTCATAGCCCATAT
ATGGAGTTCCGCGTTACATAACTTACGGTAAATGGCCCGCCTGGCTGACCGCCCAACGACCCCCGCCCAT
TGACGTCAATAATGACGTATGTTCCCATAGTAACGCCAATAGGGACTTTCCATTGACGTCAATGGGTGGA
GTATTTACGGTAAACTGCCCACTTGGCAGTACATCAAGTGTATCATATGCCAAGTACGCCCCCTATTGAC
GTCAATGACGGTAAATGGCCCGCCTGGCATTATGCCCAGTACATGACCTTATGGGACTTTCCTACTTGGC
AGTACATCTACGTATTAGTCATCGCTATTACCATGGTGATGCGGTTTTGGCAGTACATCAATGGGCGTGG
ATAGCGGTTTGACTCACGGGGATTTCCAAGTCTCCACCCCATTGACGTCAATGGGAGTTTGTTTTGGCAC
CAAAATCAACGGGACTTTCCAAAATGTCGTAACAACTCCGCCCCATTGACGCAAATGGGCGGTAGGCGTG
TACGGTGGGAGGTCTATATAAGCAGAGCTGGTTTAGTGAACCGTCAGATCCGCTAGAGATCCGCGGCCGC
TAATACGACTCACTATAGGGAGAGCCGCCACCATGAGCCCATCTAAGAAAAACGGCAGAAGCGGACCTCA
ACCTCACAAGCGGTGGGTCTTTACCCTGAACAACCCCAGCGAAGATGAGAGAAAGAAGATCCGGGACCTG
CCTATCAGCCTGTTCGACTACTTCATCGTGGGCGAGGAAGGAAATGAGGAAGGCCGGACCCCCCACCTGC
AGGGCTTCGCCAACTTCGTGAAAAAGCAGACCTTCAACAAGGTGAAGTGGTACCTGGGCGCTAGATGCCA
CATCGAGAAGGCCAAGGGCACCGACCAGCAGAACAAAGAGTACTGCAGCAAGGAAGGCAATCTGCTGATG
GAATGTGGCGCCCCTAGATCCCAGGGACAGAGAAGCGGAGGCTCTAGCGGCTCCGAGACACCCGGCACAT
CTGAGTCCGCCACCCCTGAGAGCAGCGGCGGCAGCGACAAGAAGTACAGCATCGGCCTGGACATCGGCAC
CAACTCTGTGGGCTGGGCCGTGATCACCGACGAGTACAAGGTGCCCAGCAAGAAATTCAAGGTGCTGGGC
AACACCGACCGGCACAGCATCAAGAAGAACCTGATCGGAGCCCTGCTGTTCGACAGCGGCGAAACAGCCG
AGGCCACCCGGCTGAAGAGAACCGCCAGAAGAAGATACACCAGACGGAAGAACCGGATCTGCTATCTGCA
AGAGATCTTCAGCAACGAGATGGCCAAGGTGGACGACAGCTTCTTCCACAGACTGGAAGAGTCCTTCCTG
GTGGAAGAGGATAAGAAGCACGAGCGGCACCCCATCTTCGGCAACATCGTGGACGAGGTGGCCTACCACG
AGAAGTACCCCACCATCTACCACCTGAGAAAGAAACTGGTGGACAGCACCGACAAGGCCGACCTGCGGCT
GATCTATCTGGCCCTGGCCCACATGATCAAGTTCCGGGGCCACTTCCTGATCGAGGGCGACCTGAACCCC
GACAACAGCGACGTGGACAAGCTGTTCATCCAGCTGGTGCAGACCTACAACCAGCTGTTCGAGGAAAACC
CCATCAACGCCAGCGGCGTGGACGCCAAGGCCATCCTGTCTGCCAGACTGAGCAAGAGCAGACGGCTGGA
AAATCTGATCGCCCAGCTGCCCGGCGAGAAGAAGAATGGCCTGTTCGGAAACCTGATTGCCCTGAGCCTG
GGCCTGACCCCCAACTTCAAGAGCAACTTCGACCTGGCCGAGGATGCCAAACTGCAGCTGAGCAAGGACA
CCTACGACGACGACCTGGACAACCTGCTGGCCCAGATCGGCGACCAGTACGCCGACCTGTTTCTGGCCGC
CAAGAACCTGTCCGACGCCATCCTGCTGAGCGACATCCTGAGAGTGAACACCGAGATCACCAAGGCCCCC
CTGAGCGCCTCTATGATCAAGAGATACGACGAGCACCACCAGGACCTGACCCTGCTGAAAGCTCTCGTGC
GGCAGCAGCTGCCTGAGAAGTACAAAGAGATTTTCTTCGACCAGAGCAAGAACGGCTACGCCGGCTACAT
TGACGGCGGAGCCAGCCAGGAAGAGTTCTACAAGTTCATCAAGCCCATCCTGGAAAAGATGGACGGCACC
GAGGAACTGCTCGTGAAGCTGAACAGAGAGGACCTGCTGCGGAAGCAGCGGACCTTCGACAACGGCAGCA
TCCCCCACCAGATCCACCTGGGAGAGCTGCACGCCATTCTGCGGCGGCAGGAAGATTTTTACCCATTCCT
GAAGGACAACCGGGAAAAGATCGAGAAGATCCTGACCTTCCGCATCCCCTACTACGTGGGCCCTCTGGCC
AGGGGAAACAGCAGATTCGCCTGGATGACCAGAAAGAGCGAGGAAACCATCACCCCCTGGAACTTCGAGG
AAGTGGTGGACAAGGGCGCTTCCGCCCAGAGCTTCATCGAGCGGATGACCAACTTCGATAAGAACCTGCC
CAACGAGAAGGTGCTGCCCAAGCACAGCCTGCTGTACGAGTACTTCACCGTGTATAACGAGCTGACCAAA
GTGAAATACGTGACCGAGGGAATGAGAAAGCCCGCCTTCCTGAGCGGCGAGCAGAAAAAGGCCATCGTGG
ACCTGCTGTTCAAGACCAACCGGAAAGTGACCGTGAAGCAGCTGAAAGAGGACTACTTCAAGAAAATCGA
GTGCTTCGACTCCGTGGAAATCTCCGGCGTGGAAGATCGGTTCAACGCCTCCCTGGGCACATACCACGAT
CTGCTGAAAATTATCAAGGACAAGGACTTCCTGGACAATGAGGAAAACGAGGACATTCTGGAAGATATCG
TGCTGACCCTGACACTGTTTGAGGACAGAGAGATGATCGAGGAACGGCTGAAAACCTATGCCCACCTGTT
CGACGACAAAGTGATGAAGCAGCTGAAGCGGCGGAGATACACCGGCTGGGGCAGGCTGAGCCGGAAGCTG
ATCAACGGCATCCGGGACAAGCAGTCCGGCAAGACAATCCTGGATTTCCTGAAGTCCGACGGCTTCGCCA
ACAGAAACTTCATGCAGCTGATCCACGACGACAGCCTGACCTTTAAAGAGGACATCCAGAAAGCCCAGGT
GTCCGGCCAGGGCGATAGCCTGCACGAGCACATTGCCAATCTGGCCGGCAGCCCCGCCATTAAGAAGGGC
ATCCTGCAGACAGTGAAGGTGGTGGACGAGCTCGTGAAAGTGATGGGCCGGCACAAGCCCGAGAACATCG
TGATCGAAATGGCCAGAGAGAACCAGACCACCCAGAAGGGACAGAAGAACAGCCGCGAGAGAATGAAGCG
GATCGAAGAGGGCATCAAAGAGCTGGGCAGCCAGATCCTGAAAGAACACCCCGTGGAAAACACCCAGCTG
CAGAACGAGAAGCTGTACCTGTACTACCTGCAGAATGGGCGGGATATGTACGTGGACCAGGAACTGGACA
TCAACCGGCTGTCCGACTACGATGTGGACGCTATCGTGCCTCAGAGCTTTCTGAAGGACGACTCCATCGA
CAACAAGGTGCTGACCAGAAGCGACAAGAACCGGGGCAAGAGCGACAACGTGCCCTCCGAAGAGGTCGTG
AAGAAGATGAAGAACTACTGGCGGCAGCTGCTGAACGCCAAGCTGATTACCCAGAGAAAGTTCGACAATC
TGACCAAGGCCGAGAGAGGCGGCCTGAGCGAACTGGATAAGGCCGGCTTCATCAAGAGACAGCTGGTGGA
AACCCGGCAGATCACAAAGCACGTGGCACAGATCCTGGACTCCCGGATGAACACTAAGTACGACGAGAAT
GACAAGCTGATCCGGGAAGTGAAAGTGATCACCCTGAAGTCCAAGCTGGTGTCCGATTTCCGGAAGGATT
TCCAGTTTTACAAAGTGCGCGAGATCAACAACTACCACCACGCCCACGACGCCTACCTGAACGCCGTCGT
GGGAACCGCCCTGATCAAAAAGTACCCTAAGCTGGAAAGCGAGTTCGTGTACGGCGACTACAAGGTGTAC
GACGTGCGGAAGATGATCGCCAAGAGCGAGCAGGAAATCGGCAAGGCTACCGCCAAGTACTTCTTCTACA
GCAACATCATGAACTTTTTCAAGACCGAGATTACCCTGGCCAACGGCGAGATCCGGAAGCGGCCTCTGAT
CGAGACAAACGGCGAAACCGGGGAGATCGTGTGGGATAAGGGCCGGGATTTTGCCACCGTGCGGAAAGTG
CTGAGCATGCCCCAAGTGAATATCGTGAAAAAGACCGAGGTGCAGACAGGCGGCTTCAGCAAAGAGTCTA
TCCTGCCCAAGAGGAACAGCGATAAGCTGATCGCCAGAAAGAAGGACTGGGACCCTAAGAAGTACGGCGG
CTTCGACAGCCCCACCGTGGCCTATTCTGTGCTGGTGGTGGCCAAAGTGGAAAAGGGCAAGTCCAAGAAA
CTGAAGAGTGTGAAAGAGCTGCTGGGGATCACCATCATGGAAAGAAGCAGCTTCGAGAAGAATCCCATCG
ACTTTCTGGAAGCCAAGGGCTACAAAGAAGTGAAAAAGGACCTGATCATCAAGCTGCCTAAGTACTCCCT
GTTCGAGCTGGAAAACGGCCGGAAGAGAATGCTGGCCTCTGCCGGCGAACTGCAGAAGGGAAACGAACTG
GCCCTGCCCTCCAAATATGTGAACTTCCTGTACCTGGCCAGCCACTATGAGAAGCTGAAGGGCTCCCCCG
AGGATAATGAGCAGAAACAGCTGTTTGTGGAACAGCACAAGCACTACCTGGACGAGATCATCGAGCAGAT
CAGCGAGTTCTCCAAGAGAGTGATCCTGGCCGACGCTAATCTGGACAAAGTGCTGTCCGCCTACAACAAG
CACCGGGATAAGCCCATCAGAGAGCAGGCCGAGAATATCATCCACCTGTTTACCCTGACCAATCTGGGAG
CCCCTGCCGCCTTCAAGTACTTTGACACCACCATCGACCGGAAGAGGTACACCAGCACCAAAGAGGTGCT
GGACGCCACCCTGATCCACCAGAGCATCACCGGCCTGTACGAGACACGGATCGACCTGTCTCAGCTGGGA
GGTGACTCCGGCGGAAGCTCTGGTGGCAGCAAGCGGACCGCCGACGGCTCTGAATTCGAGAGCCCTAAGA
AGAAAAGAAAGGTGAGCGGAGGCTCTAGCGGCGGAAGCACCCTGAACATTGAAGACGAGTATAGACTGCA
TGAAACAAGCAAGGAACCCGACGTGTCCCTGGGCTCCACCTGGCTGTCCGACTTTCCCCAGGCCTGGGCC
GAGACAGGAGGAATGGGCCTGGCCGTGCGGCAGGCACCCCTGATCATCCCTCTGAAGGCCACCTCTACAC
CCGTGAGCATCAAGCAGTACCCTATGTCTCAGGAGGCCAGACTGGGCATCAAGCCTCACATCCAGAGGCT
GCTGGACCAGGGCATCCTGGTGCCATGCCAGAGCCCCTGGAACACACCACTGCTGCCCGTGAAGAAGCCA
GGCACCAATGACTATAGACCCGTGCAGGATCTGAGAGAGGTGAACAAGAGGGTGGAGGATATCCACCCCA
CCGTGCCCAACCCTTACAATCTGCTGTCCGGCCTGCCCCCTTCTCACCAGTGGTATACAGTGCTGGACCT
GAAGGATGCCTTCTTTTGTCTGAGACTGCACCCTACCAGCCAGCCACTGTTCGCCTTTGAGTGGAGGGAC
CCTGAGATGGGCATCTCTGGCCAGCTGACCTGGACACGCCTGCCTCAGGGCTTCAAGAATAGCCCAACAC
TGTTTAACGAGGCCCTGCACCGCGACCTGGCAGATTTCCGGATCCAGCACCCAGATCTGATCCTGCTGCA
GTACGTGGACGATCTGCTGCTGGCCGCCACCAGCGAGCTGGATTGCCAGCAGGGAACACGCGCCCTGCTG
CAGACCCTGGGAAACCTGGGATATAGGGCATCCGCCAAGAAGGCCCAGATCTGTCAGAAGCAGGTGAAGT
ACCTGGGCTATCTGCTGAAGGAGGGCCAGAGATGGCTGACAGAGGCCAGGAAGGAGACAGTGATGGGCCA
GCCAACACCCAAGACCCCAAGACAGCTGAGGGAGTTCCTGGGCAAAGCAGGATTTTGCAGGCTGTTCATC
CCAGGATTCGCAGAGATGGCAGCACCTCTGTACCCACTGACCAAGCCGGGCACCCTGTTTAATTGGGGCC
CTGACCAGCAGAAGGCCTATCAGGAGATCAAGCAGGCCCTGCTGACAGCACCAGCCCTGGGCCTGCCAGA
CCTGACCAAGCCTTTCGAGCTGTTTGTGGATGAGAAGCAGGGCTACGCCAAGGGCGTGCTGACCCAGAAG
CTGGGACCATGGAGACGGCCCGTGGCCTATCTGTCCAAGAAGCTGGACCCAGTGGCAGCAGGATGGCCAC
CATGCCTGAGGATGGTGGCAGCAATCGCCGTGCTGACAAAGGATGCCGGCAAGCTGACCATGGGACAGCC
ACTGGTCATCCTGGCACCACACGCAGTGGAGGCCCTGGTGAAGCAGCCTCCAGATCGCTGGCTGTCTAAC
GCCCGGATGACACACTACCAGGCCCTGCTGCTGGACACCGATCGCGTGCAGTTTGGCCCTGTGGTGGCCC
TGAATCCAGCCACCCTGCTGCCTCTGCCAGAGGAGGGCCTGCAGCACAACTGTCTGGACATCCTGGCAGA
GGCACACGGAACAAGGCCAGACCTGACCGATCAGCCCCTGCCTGACGCCGATCACACATGGTATACCGAT
GGAAGCTCCCTGCTGCAGGAGGGCCAGAGGAAGGCAGGAGCAGCAGTGACCACAGAGACAGAAGTGATCT
GGGCCAAGGCCCTGCCAGCAGGCACATCCGCCCAGCGGGCCGAGCTGATCGCCCTGACCCAGGCCCTGAA
GATGGCCGAGGGCAAGAAGCTGAACGTGTACACAGACTCCAGATATGCCTTCGCCACCGCACACATCCAC
GGAGAGATCTACAGGCGCCGGGGCTGGCTGACCTCTGAGGGCAAGGAGATCAAGAACAAGGATGAGATCC
TGGCCCTGCTGAAGGCCCTGTTTCTGCCCAAGCGGCTGAGCATCATCCACTGTCCTGGACACCAGAAGGG
ACACTCCGCCGAGGCAAGGGGCAATCGGATGGCCGACCAGGCCGCCAGAAAGGCTGCTATTACTGAAACT
CCCGACACTTCCACTCTGCTGATTGAAAACTCCTCCCCTTCTGGCGGCTCAAAAAGAACCGCCGACGGCA
GCGAATTCGAGTCTCCCAAGAAGAAGAGGAAAGTCTGACCGGTCATCATCACCATCACCATTGAGTTTAA
ACCCGCTGATCAGCCTCGACTGTGCCTTCTAGTTGCCAGCCATCTGTTGTTTGCCCCTCCCCCGTGCCTT
CCTTGACCCTGGAAGGTGCCACTCCCACTGTCCTTTCCTAATAAAATGAGGAAATTGCATCGCATTGTCT
GAGTAGGTGTCATTCTATTCTGGGGGGTGGGGTGGGGCAGGACAGCAAGGGGGAGGATTGGGAAGACAAT
AGCAGGCATGCTGGGGATGCGGTGGGCTCTATGGCTTCTGAGGCGGAAAGAACCAGCTGGGGCTCGATAC
CGTCGACCTCTAGCTAGAGCTTGGCGTAATCATGGTCATAGCTGTTTCCTGTGTGAAATTGTTATCCGCT
CACAATTCCACACAACATACGAGCCGGAAGCATAAAGTGTAAAGCCTAGGGTGCCTAATGAGTGAGCTAA
CTCACATTAATTGCGTTGCGCTCACTGCCCGCTTTCCAGTCGGGAAACCTGTCGTGCCAGCTGCATTAAT
GAATCGGCCAACGCGCGGGGAGAGGCGGTTTGCGTATTGGGCGCTCTTCCGCTTCCTCGCTCACTGACTC
GCTGCGCTCGGTCGTTCGGCTGCGGCGAGCGGTATCAGCTCACTCAAAGGCGGTAATACGGTTATCCACA
GAATCAGGGGATAACGCAGGAAAGAACATGTGAGCAAAAGGCCAGCAAAAGGCCAGGAACCGTAAAAAGG
CCGCGTTGCTGGCGTTTTTCCATAGGCTCCGCCCCCCTGACGAGCATCACAAAAATCGACGCTCAAGTCA
GAGGTGGCGAAACCCGACAGGACTATAAAGATACCAGGCGTTTCCCCCTGGAAGCTCCCTCGTGCGCTCT
CCTGTTCCGACCCTGCCGCTTACCGGATACCTGTCCGCCTTTCTCCCTTCGGGAAGCGTGGCGCTTTCTC
ATAGCTCACGCTGTAGGTATCTCAGTTCGGTGTAGGTCGTTCGCTCCAAGCTGGGCTGTGTGCACGAACC
CCCCGTTCAGCCCGACCGCTGCGCCTTATCCGGTAACTATCGTCTTGAGTCCAACCCGGTAAGACACGAC
TTATCGCCACTGGCAGCAGCCACTGGTAACAGGATTAGCAGAGCGAGGTATGTAGGCGGTGCTACAGAGT
TCTTGAAGTGGTGGCCTAACTACGGCTACACTAGAAGAACAGTATTTGGTATCTGCGCTCTGCTGAAGCC
AGTTACCTTCGGAAAAAGAGTTGGTAGCTCTTGATCCGGCAAACAAACCACCGCTGGTAGCGGTGGTTTT
TTTGTTTGCAAGCAGCAGATTACGCGCAGAAAAAAAGGATCTCAA
Features (pLannotate 1.2.2; 18 found; start..end, strand, type, name):
    171..1031    -  CDS            AmpR: β-lactamase; bla; confers resistance to ampicillin, carbenicillin, and related antibiotics
   1032..1136    -  promoter       AmpR promoter: bla
   1207..1251    -  misc_feature   bom (fragment): basis of mobility region from pBR322
   1406..1785    +  enhancer       CMV enhancer: human cytomegalovirus immediate early enhancer
   1786..1989    +  promoter       CMV promoter: human cytomegalovirus (CMV) immediate early promoter
   2031..2049    +  promoter       T7 promoter: promoter for bacteriophage T7 RNA polymerase
   2069..2440    +  CDS            Rep (fragment): REP_PCV2 - Experimental evidence at protein level: Swiss-Prot protein existence level 1. Essential for the replication of viral ssDNA. The closed circular ssDNA genome is first converted to a superhelical dsDNA. Rep and/or Rep' binds a specific hairpin at the genome origin of replication. Introduces an endonucleolytic nick within the conserved sequence 5'-AGTATTAC-3' in the intergenic region of the genome, thereby initiating the rolling circle replication (RCR). Following cleavage, binds covalently to the 5'-phosphate of DNA as a tyrosyl ester. The cleavage gives rise to a free 3'-OH that serv
   2486..4087    +  CDS            Cas9(N): N-terminal portion of Streptococcus pyogenes Cas9 (Zetsche et al., 2015)
   4088..6582    +  CDS            Cas9(C) (fragment): C-terminal portion of Streptococcus pyogenes Cas9 (Zetsche et al., 2015)
   6689..8719    +  CDS            gag-pol (fragment): POL_MLVMS - Experimental evidence at protein level: Swiss-Prot protein existence level 1. [Integrase]: Catalyzes viral DNA integration into the host chromosome, by performing a series of DNA cutting and joining reactions. This enzyme activity takes place after virion entry into a cell and reverse transcription of the RNA genome in dsDNA. The first step in the integration process is 3' processing. This step requires a complex comprising the viral genome, matrix protein and integrase. This complex is called the pre-integration complex (PIC). The integrase protein removes 2 nucleotides from each
   8840..9064    +  polyA_signal   bGH poly(A) signal: bovine growth hormone polyadenylation signal
   9068..9089    +  promoter       SV40 promoter (fragment): SV40 enhancer and early promoter
   9094..9110    +  misc_feature   MCS (fragment): pBluescript multiple cloning site
   9159..9175    -  protein_bind   lac operator: The lac repressor binds to the lac operator to inhibit transcription in E. coli. This inhibition can be relieved by adding lactose or isopropyl-β-D-thiogalactopyranoside (IPTG). lac repressor encoded by lacI
   9183..9213    -  promoter       lac promoter: promoter for the E. coli lac operon
   9228..9249    -  protein_bind   CAP binding site: CAP binding activates transcription in the presence of cAMP. E. coli catabolite activator protein
   9262..9354    -  CDS            lacI (fragment): lac repressor; lacI; The lac repressor binds to the lac operator to inhibit transcription in E. coli. This inhibition can be relieved by adding lactose or isopropyl-β-D-thiogalactopyranoside (IPTG).
   9537..10125   -  rep_origin     ori: high-copy-number ColE1/pMB1/pBR322/pUC origin of replication
