[The description below was written by a language model from this plasmid's Addgene catalogue record and pLannotate feature annotations shown in this document.]
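Description:
Polymerase variant click editor (CE1) - pCMV-T7-PCV2-nCas9-M-MLV(PE2) (JO586) is a 10.1 kb mammalian expression and in vitro transcription plasmid built by Gibson cloning on the pCMV-T7-SpCas9-P2A-EGFP backbone. It is maintained in E. coli at high copy through a ColE1/pUC-type origin and selected with ampicillin via the β-lactamase gene. The feature table also picks up short remnants of lac regulatory elements, an SV40 promoter fragment and a bom fragment. These appear to be backbone carry-over rather than functional parts of the payload.

The payload is a single synthetic fusion protein placed downstream of the CMV enhancer/promoter and a T7 promoter, and terminated by the bGH polyadenylation signal. This arrangement allows either direct expression in transfected mammalian cells or production of mRNA by T7 RNA polymerase. Reading from the N terminus, the fusion contains the HUH endonuclease domain of porcine circovirus 2 Rep (annotated as a Rep fragment), an XTEN linker and SpCas9 nickase carrying H840A. These are followed by a bipartite nuclear localisation signal, the engineered M-MLV reverse transcriptase used in PE2 (D200N/L603W/T330P/T306K/W313F, annotated as a gag-pol fragment), and a second C-terminal BPNLS.

In click editing, the HUH domain covalently attaches to a single-stranded DNA template bearing its recognition sequence. The template is thereby tethered to the nickase, which nicks the genomic target so that a fused polymerase can copy the template into the site. This construct is a polymerase variant of the CE1 architecture in which the PE2 reverse transcriptase occupies the polymerase position. The guide RNA and DNA template are not encoded on this plasmid and must be supplied separately.
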