Addgene plasmid #217800: Polymerase variant click editor (CE1) - pCMV-T7-PCV2-nCas9-M-MLV(PE2) (JO586)
Purpose: Variant CE1 construct with engineered M-MLV reverse transcriptase (RT; found in PE2), expressed from CMV or T7 promoters
Depositing lab: Benjamin Kleinstiver. Depositing organization: Massachusetts General Hospital. Publication: Click editing enables programmable genome writing using DNA polymerases and HUH endonucleases. Ferreira da Silva J, Tou CJ, King EM, Eller ML, Rufino-Ramos D, Ma L, Cromwell CR, Metovic J, Benning FMC, Chao LH, Eichler FS, Kleinstiver BP. Nat Biotechnol. 2024 Jul 22. doi: 10.1038/s41587-024-02324-x. PubMed 39039307.
Backbone
  Vector backbone: pCMV-T7-SpCas9-P2A-EGFP (RTW3027)
  Backbone manufacturer: Addgene #139987
  Vector type: Mammalian Expression, CRISPR ; in vitro transcription; T7 promoter
Growth in bacteria
  Bacterial resistance: Ampicillin, 100 μg/mL
  Growth temperature: 37°C
  Growth strain: DH5alpha
  Copy number: High Copy
Gene/Insert
  Gene/Insert name: PCV2-XTEN-nSpCas9-BPNLS-M-MLV(PE2)-BPNLS (alt name: JO586)
  Species: Synthetic
  Mutation: nSpCas9(H840A); PE2 M-MLV(D200N/L603W/T330P/T306K/W313F)
  Promoter: CMV and T7
  Tag / fusion protein: BPNLS (C terminal on backbone)
  Cloning method: Gibson Cloning
  Sequencing primers: 5′ oBK6928-CCAAGTCTCCACCCCATTGACG; 3′ oBK219-GGGAGTGGCACCTTCCAGGGTC
Terms and licenses: Academic/Nonprofit Terms; Industry Terms: Not Available to Industry
Depositor comments: Please visit https://doi.org/10.1101/2023.09.12.557440 for bioRxiv preprint.
How to cite: Polymerase variant click editor (CE1) - pCMV-T7-PCV2-nCas9-M-MLV(PE2) (JO586) was a gift from Benjamin Kleinstiver (Addgene plasmid # 217800 ; http://n2t.net/addgene:217800 ; RRID:Addgene_217800)
